Addgene plasmid #44602: PUC9B71A
Depositing lab: Robert Oshima. Depositing organization: Sanford Burnham Prebys Medical Discovery Institute. Publication: Molecular cloning and characterization of the Endo B cytokeratin expressed in preimplantation mouse embryos. Singer PA, Trevor K, Oshima RG. J Biol Chem. 1986 Jan 15;261(2):538-47. PubMed 2416755.
Backbone
  Vector backbone: pUC9
  Vector type: Bacterial Expression
Growth in bacteria
  Bacterial resistance: Ampicillin, 100 μg/mL
  Growth temperature: 37°C
  Growth strain: DH5alpha
  Copy number: Unknown
Gene/Insert
  Gene/Insert name: endoB (alt names: K18; Keratin 18; Krt18)
  Species: M. musculus (mouse)
  Entrez Gene: Krt18 (a.k.a. CK18, K18, Krt1-18)
  Cloning method: Unknown
  Sequencing primers: 5′ M13R; 3′ M13-F20
Terms and licenses: Academic/Nonprofit Terms; Industry Terms: Not Available to Industry
Depositor comments: Original mouse EndoB (k18) cDNA
How to cite: PUC9B71A was a gift from Robert Oshima (Addgene plasmid # 44602 ; http://n2t.net/addgene:44602 ; RRID:Addgene_44602)
