[The description below was written by a language model from this plasmid's Addgene catalogue record and pLannotate feature annotations shown in this document.]
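Description:
PUC9B71A is a pUC9-based bacterial cloning plasmid of about 4.2 kb that carries the original mouse EndoB cDNA, now known as keratin 18 (Krt18, K18). EndoB is a type I intermediate filament cytokeratin, and the associated publication concerns its expression in preimplantation mouse embryos. The plasmid replicates in E. coli from the high-copy ColE1/pMB1-type pUC origin and is selected with ampicillin through the bla (β-lactamase) gene driven by its own promoter. The catalogue lists the copy number as unknown. Short remnants of the pBR322 bom and rop regions and a small lacI fragment are also annotated; these are vestigial backbone sequences rather than functional elements.

The annotated Krt18 coding sequence spans roughly 1.27 kb. It lies in the polylinker region just downstream of the CAP binding site, lac promoter and lac operator, in the same orientation as these elements, and is followed by a remaining fragment of lacZα. This layout reflects insertion of the cDNA into the pUC9 multiple cloning site, which interrupts the lacZα reading frame, and the flanking M13 forward and reverse primer sites allow sequencing across the insert. Although the entry is categorised as a bacterial expression vector, the record does not indicate whether the cDNA is in frame with lacZα or intended for protein production, and no tags, eukaryotic promoters or reporters are present. The cloning method is not stated. The construct is best regarded as an archival cDNA clone. It can serve as a source of mouse keratin 18 sequence for subcloning, as a template for hybridisation probes, or as a reference for the cDNA sequence.
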