Features (pLannotate 1.2.2; 11 found; start..end, strand, type, name):
     82..1350    +  CDS            Krt18: K1C18_MOUSE - Also known as Kerd, Krt1-18. Experimental evidence at protein level: Swiss-Prot protein existence level 1. When phosphorylated, plays a role in filament reorganization. Involved in the delivery of mutated CFTR to the plasma membrane. Involved in the uptake of thrombin-antithrombin complexes by hepatic cells (By similarity). Together with KRT8, is involved in interleukin-6 (IL-6)-mediated barrier protection. From Mus musculus (Mouse).
   1547..1704    +  CDS            lacZα (fragment): LacZα fragment of β-galactosidase; lacZ fragment
   1710..1809    -  misc_feature   bom (fragment): basis of mobility region from pBR322
   1911..1946    -  CDS            rop (fragment): Rop protein, which maintains plasmids at low copy number; rop
   2041..2145    +  promoter       AmpR promoter: bla
   2146..3006    +  CDS            AmpR: β-lactamase; bla; confers resistance to ampicillin, carbenicillin, and related antibiotics
   3177..3765    +  rep_origin     ori: high-copy-number ColE1/pMB1/pBR322/pUC origin of replication
   3948..4040    +  CDS            lacI (fragment): lac repressor; lacI; The lac repressor binds to the lac operator to inhibit transcription in E. coli. This inhibition can be relieved by adding lactose or isopropyl-β-D-thiogalactopyranoside (IPTG).
   4053..4074    +  protein_bind   CAP binding site: CAP binding activates transcription in the presence of cAMP. E. coli catabolite activator protein
   4089..4119    +  promoter       lac promoter: promoter for the E. coli lac operon
   4127..4143    +  protein_bind   lac operator: The lac repressor binds to the lac operator to inhibit transcription in E. coli. This inhibition can be relieved by adding lactose or isopropyl-β-D-thiogalactopyranoside (IPTG). lac repressor encoded by lacI
>Addgene plasmid #44602 | PUC9B71A | depositor full sequence | sequence record 62293 | PUC9B71A sequence 4184 bps
AGCTTGGCTGCACCCCCCCCCCCCCCCTCCGCGGCGGAACTCCTGTTCTGGTCTCTCGCTTCGCTCTCCT
CTCCAGACAAGATGAGCTTCACAACTCGCTCCACCACCTTCTCCACCAACTACCGGTCCCTGGGCTCTGT
GCGAACTCCCAGCCAGCGGGTCCGGCCTGCCAGCAGCGCAGCCAGCGTCTATGCAGGTGCTGGGGGCTCC
GGGTCCCGGATATCCGTGTCCCGCTCTGTCTGGGGTGGCTCTGTGGGGTCCGCAGGCCTGGCGGGAATGG
GTGGAATCCAGACCGAGAAAGAGACCATGCAAGACCTGAACGATCGCCTGGCCAGCTACCTAGACAAGGT
GAAGAGCCTGGAAACTGAGAACAGGAGACTGGAGAGCAAAATCCGGGAACATCTGGAGAAGAAGGGGCCC
CAGGGCGTCAGAGACTGGGGCCACTACTTCAAGATCATCGAAGACCTGAGGGCTCAGATCCTTGCGAATT
CTGTGGACAATGCCCGCATCGTCTTGCAGATCGACAATGCCCGCCTTGCCGCCGATGACTTTAGAGTCAA
GTATGAGACAGAACTAGCCATGCGCCAGTCTGTGGAGAGCGACATCCATGGACTCCGCAAGGTGGTAGAT
GACACCAACATCACAAGGCTGCAGCTGGAGACAGAAATCGAGGCACTCAAGGAAGAACTTCTGTTCATGA
AGAAGAATCATGAAGAGGAAGTCCAAGGTCTGGAAGCCCAGATTGCCAGCTCTGGATTGACTGTGGAAGT
GGATGCCCCCAAATCTCAGGACCTCAGCAAGATCATGGCGGACATCCGCGCCCAGTATGAAGCGCTGGCT
CAGAAGAACCGCGAGGAACTGGACAAGTACTGGTCTCAGCAGATTGAGGAGAGTACCACAGTTGTCACCA
CCAAGTCTGCCGAAATCAGGGACGCTGAGACCACACTCACGGAGCTGAGACGCACCCTCCAGACCTTGGA
GATTGACTTGGACTCCATGAAAAACCAGAACATCAACTTGGAGAACAGCCTCGGGGATGTGGAGGCCCGA
TACAAGGCACAGATGGAGCAGCTCAATGGGGTCCTTCTGCATCTGGAGTCAGAGCTGGCACAAACTCGGG
CAGAGGGCCAGCGCCAGGCCCAGGAATATGAAGCCCTCTTGAACATCAAGGTGAAGCTTGAGGCAGAGAT
TGCCACCTACCGCCGCTTGCTGGAGGATGGAGAAGATTTCAGTCTCAACGATGCCCTGGACTCCAGCAAC
TCCATGCAAACTGTGCAGAAGACAACTACCCGTAAGATCGTGGATGGCAGAGTGGTGTCCGAGACTAATG
ACACCAGAGTTCTGAGGCACTGAGGCAGAGAAGGAGGGAACCCCTGGGAACTGAGGGACCAATAAAAGTT
GAGAGCTCACTGGAAAAAAAAAAAAAAAAAAAAAAAAAAAAAAAAAAAAAAAAAAAAAAAAAAAAAAAAA
AAAAAAAAAAAAAAAAAAAAAAAAAAAAAAAAAAAAAAGGGGGGGGGGGGGGGTGCAGGTCGACGGATCC
CCGGGAATTCACTGGCCGTCGTTTTACAACGTCGTGACTGGGAAAACCCTGGCGTTACCCAACTTAATCG
CCTTGCAGCACATCCCCCTTTCGCCAGCTGGCGTAATAGCGAAGAGGCCCGCACCGATCGCCCTTCCCAA
CAGTTGCGCAGCCTGAATGGCGAATGGCGCCTGATGCGGTATTTTCTCCTTACGCATCTGTGCGGTATTT
CACACCGCATATGGTGCACTCTCAGTACAATCTGCTCTGATGCCGCATAGTTAAGCCAGCCCCGACACCC
GCCAACACCCGCTGACGCGCCCTGACGGGCTTGTCTGCTCCCGGCATCCGCTTACAGACAAGCTGTGACC
GTCTCCGGGAGCTGCATGTGTCAGAGGTTTTCACCGTCATCACCGAAACGCGCGAGACGAAAGGGCCTCG
TGATACGCCTATTTTTATAGGTTAATGTCATGATAATAATGGTTTCTTAGACGTCAGGTGGCACTTTTCG
GGGAAATGTGCGCGGAACCCCTATTTGTTTATTTTTCTAAATACATTCAAATATGTATCCGCTCATGAGA
CAATAACCCTGATAAATGCTTCAATAATATTGAAAAAGGAAGAGTATGAGTATTCAACATTTCCGTGTCG
CCCTTATTCCCTTTTTTGCGGCATTTTGCCTTCCTGTTTTTGCTCACCCAGAAACGCTGGTGAAAGTAAA
AGATGCTGAAGATCAGTTGGGTGCACGAGTGGGTTACATCGAACTGGATCTCAACAGCGGTAAGATCCTT
GAGAGTTTTCGCCCCGAAGAACGTTTTCCAATGATGAGCACTTTTAAAGTTCTGCTATGTGGCGCGGTAT
TATCCCGTATTGACGCCGGGCAAGAGCAACTCGGTCGCCGCATACACTATTCTCAGAATGACTTGGTTGA
GTACTCACCAGTCACAGAAAAGCATCTTACGGATGGCATGACAGTAAGAGAATTATGCAGTGCTGCCATA
ACCATGAGTGATAACACTGCGGCCAACTTACTTCTGACAACGATCGGAGGACCGAAGGAGCTAACCGCTT
TTTTGCACAACATGGGGGATCATGTAACTCGCCTTGATCGTTGGGAACCGGAGCTGAATGAAGCCATACC
AAACGACGAGCGTGACACCACGATGCCTGTAGCAATGGCAACAACGTTGCGCAAACTATTAACTGGCGAA
CTACTTACTCTAGCTTCCCGGCAACAATTAATAGACTGGATGGAGGCGGATAAAGTTGCAGGACCACTTC
TGCGCTCGGCCCTTCCGGCTGGCTGGTTTATTGCTGATAAATCTGGAGCCGGTGAGCGTGGGTCTCGCGG
TATCATTGCAGCACTGGGGCCAGATGGTAAGCCCTCCCGTATCGTAGTTATCTACACGACGGGGAGTCAG
GCAACTATGGATGAACGAAATAGACAGATCGCTGAGATAGGTGCCTCACTGATTAAGCATTGGTAACTGT
CAGACCAAGTTTACTCATATATACTTTAGATTGATTTAAAACTTCATTTTTAATTTAAAAGGATCTAGGT
GAAGATCCTTTTTGATAATCTCATGACCAAAATCCCTTAACGTGAGTTTTCGTTCCACTGAGCGTCAGAC
CCCGTAGAAAAGATCAAAGGATCTTCTTGAGATCCTTTTTTTCTGCGCGTAATCTGCTGCTTGCAAACAA
AAAAACCACCGCTACCAGCGGTGGTTTGTTTGCCGGATCAAGAGCTACCAACTCTTTTTCCGAAGGTAAC
TGGCTTCAGCAGAGCGCAGATACCAAATACTGTCCTTCTAGTGTAGCCGTAGTTAGGCCACCACTTCAAG
AACTCTGTAGCACCGCCTACATACCTCGCTCTGCTAATCCTGTTACCAGTGGCTGCTGCCAGTGGCGATA
AGTCGTGTCTTACCGGGTTGGACTCAAGACGATAGTTACCGGATAAGGCGCAGCGGTCGGGCTGAACGGG
GGGTTCGTGCACACAGCCCAGCTTGGAGCGAACGACCTACACCGAACTGAGATACCTACAGCGTGAGCTA
TGAGAAAGCGCCACGCTTCCCGAAGGGAGAAAGGCGGACAGGTATCCGGTAAGCGGCAGGGTCGGAACAG
GAGAGCGCACGAGGGAGCTTCCAGGGGGAAACGCCTGGTATCTTTATAGTCCTGTCGGGTTTCGCCACCT
CTGACTTGAGCGTCGATTTTTGTGATGCTCGTCAGGGGGGCGGAGCCTATGGAAAAACGCCAGCAACGCG
GCCTTTTTACGGTTCCTGGCCTTTTGCTGGCCTTTTGCTCACATGTTCTTTCCTGCGTTATCCCCTGATT
CTGTGGATAACCGTATTACCGCCTTTGAGTGAGCTGATACCGCTCGCCGCAGCCGAACGACCGAGCGCAG
CGAGTCAGTGAGCGAGGAAGCGGAAGAGCGCCCAATACGCAAACCGCCTCTCCCCGCGCGTTGGCCGATT
CATTAATGCAGCTGGCACGACAGGTTTCCCGACTGGAAAGCGGGCAGTGAGCGCAACGCAATTAATGTGA
GTTAGCTCACTCATTAGGCACCCCAGGCTTTACACTTTATGCTTCCGGCTCGTATGTTGTGTGGAATTGT
GAGCGGATAACAATTTCACACAGGAAACAGCTATGACCATGATTACGCCAAGCT
