>Addgene plasmid #44602 | PUC9B71A | addgene partial sequence | sequence record 63875 | pBR322ori-F 5'-GGGAAACGCCTGGTATCTTT-3'
TCTGACTTGAGCGTCGATTTTTGTGATGCTCGTCAGGGGGGCGGAGCCTATGGAAAAACGCCAGCAACGC
GGCCTTTTTACGGTTCCTGGCCTTTTGCTGGCCTTTTGCTCACATGTTCTTTCCTGCGTTATCCCCTGAT
TCTGTGGATAACCGTATTACCGCCTTTGAGTGAGCTGATACCGCTCGCCGCAGCCGAACGACCGAGCGCA
GCGAGTCAGTGAGCGAGGAAGCGGAAGAGCGCCCAATACGCAAACCGCCTCTCCCCGCGCGTTGGCCGAT
TCATTAATGCAGCTGGCACGACAGGTTTCCCGACTGGAAAGCGGGCAGTGAGCGCAACGCAATTAATGTG
AGTTAGCTCACTCATTAGGCACCCCAGGCTTTACACTTTATGCTTCCGGCTCGTATGTTGTGTGGAATTG
TGAGCGGATAACAATTTCACACAGGAAACAGCTATGACCATGATTACGCCAAGCTTGGCTGCACCCCCCC
CCCCCCCCC
