>Addgene plasmid #44602 | PUC9B71A | addgene partial sequence | sequence record 66465 | mKrt18-N 5'-CGGGCATTGTCCACAGAATT-3'
AGGTCTTCGATGATCTTGAAGTAGTGGCCCCAGTCTCTGACGCCCTGGGGCCCCTTCTTCTCCAGATGTT
CCCGGATTTTGCTCTCCAGTCTCCTGTTCTCAGTTTCCAGGCTCTTCACCTTGTCTAGGTAGCTGGCCAG
GCGATCGTTCAGGTCTTGCATGGTCTCTTTCTCGGTCTGGATTCCACCCATTCCCGCCAGGCCTGCGGAC
CCCACAGAGCCACCCCAGACAGAGCGGGACACGGATATCCGGGACCCGGAGCCCCCAGCACCTGCATAGA
CGCTGGCTGCGCTGCTGGCAGGCCGGACCCGCTGGCTGGGAGTTCGCACAGAGCCCAGGGACCGGTAGTT
GGTGGAGAAGGTGGTGGAGCGAGTTGTGAAGCTCATCTTGTCTGGAGAGGAGAGCGAAGCGAGAGACCAG
AACAGGAGTTCCGCCGCGGAGGGGGGGGGGGGGGGGG
